Addgene plasmid #211652: pCF821-sgNT-1_U6-sgRNA-EF1a-mNeonGreen
Purpose: U6-sgRNA-EF1a-mNeonGreen
Depositing lab: Christof Fellmann. Depositing organization: J. David Gladstone Institutes. Publication: Targeting the non-coding genome and temozolomide signature enables CRISPR-mediated glioma oncolysis. Tan IL, Perez AR, Lew RJ, Sun X, Baldwin A, Zhu YK, Shah MM, Berger MS, Doudna JA, Fellmann C. Cell Rep. 2023 Nov 28;42(11):113339. doi: 10.1016/j.celrep.2023.113339. Epub 2023 Nov 2. PubMed 37917583.
Backbone
  Vector backbone: pCF821
  Vector type: Mammalian Expression, Lentiviral, CRISPR
Growth in bacteria
  Bacterial resistance: Ampicillin, 100 μg/mL
  Growth temperature: 37°C
  Growth strain: NEB Stable
  Copy number: Unknown
Gene/Insert
  Gene/Insert name: SpyCas9 and sgNT-1 guide RNA vector
  gRNA/shRNA sequence: GGCCAAACGTGCCCTGACGG
Terms and licenses: Academic/Nonprofit Terms; Industry Terms: Not Available to Industry
How to cite: pCF821-sgNT-1_U6-sgRNA-EF1a-mNeonGreen was a gift from Christof Fellmann (Addgene plasmid # 211652 ; http://n2t.net/addgene:211652 ; RRID:Addgene_211652)
