[The description below was written by a language model from this plasmid's Addgene catalogue record and pLannotate feature annotations shown in this document.]
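Description:
pCF821-sgNT-1_U6-sgRNA-EF1a-mNeonGreen is a third-generation-style, self-inactivating HIV-1 lentiviral transfer plasmid for delivering a Streptococcus pyogenes Cas9 guide RNA to mammalian cells together with a fluorescent marker. It is built on the pCF821 backbone and is maintained in E. coli through a high-copy ColE1/pUC-type origin, with selection by the β-lactamase (AmpR) gene. Viral genomic RNA is transcribed in packaging cells from a CMV enhancer/promoter fused to a truncated 5' LTR. This is followed by the Ψ packaging signal with a partial gag sequence, the Rev response element for Rev-dependent nuclear export, and a cPPT/CTS. A ΔU3 3' LTR makes the integrated provirus transcriptionally self-inactivating, and a bGH polyadenylation signal lies downstream of it.

The payload consists of two independent expression units. A human U6 RNA polymerase III promoter drives a single guide RNA made up of the sgNT-1 spacer and an SpCas9 tracrRNA-derived scaffold; the name suggests a non-targeting control guide, although the record does not say so explicitly. Downstream, an EF-1α promoter with intron A sequences drives mNeonGreen, a bright, fast-maturing monomeric green/yellow fluorescent protein. A WPRE follows to enhance transcript stability and expression, so transduced cells can be identified or sorted by fluorescence.

The catalogue insert field mentions SpyCas9, but no Cas9 coding sequence is annotated in the 8.1 kb sequence, and the stated purpose lists only the sgRNA and mNeonGreen. Cas9 would therefore presumably have to be supplied separately. The associated publication concerns CRISPR-mediated targeting of glioma cells, where a guide like this would plausibly serve as a control.
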