Features (pLannotate 1.2.2; 25 found; start..end, strand, type, name):
     31..83      -  misc_feature   bom (fragment): basis of mobility region from pBR322
    232..611     +  enhancer       CMV enhancer: human cytomegalovirus immediate early enhancer
    612..811     +  promoter       CMV promoter: human cytomegalovirus (CMV) immediate early promoter
    829..1009    +  LTR            5' LTR (truncated): truncated 5' long terminal repeat (LTR) from HIV-1
   1056..1181    +  misc_feature   HIV-1 Ψ: packaging signal of human immunodeficiency virus type 1
   1165..1528    +  CDS            HIV-1 gag (fragment): gag protein from human immunodeficiency virus 1; gag
   1674..1907    +  misc_feature   RRE: The Rev response element (RRE) of HIV-1 allows for Rev-dependent mRNA export from the nucleus to the cytoplasm.
   2284..2384    +  CDS            Rev (fragment): human immunodeficiency virus 1 (HIV-1) Rev protein; rev; enhances nuclear export of unspliced and incompletely spliced viral mRNAs
   2434..2551    +  misc_feature   cPPT/CTS: central polypurine tract and central termination sequence of HIV-1
   2602..2842    +  promoter       U6 promoter: RNA polymerase III promoter for human U6 snRNA
   2890..2957    +  misc_RNA       tracrRNA (fragment): trans-activating CRISPR RNA for the Streptococcus pyogenes CRISPR/Cas9 system
   2976..2994    +  CDS            small t antigen (fragment): SV40 (simian virus 40) small t antigen
   3020..3231    +  promoter       EF-1α core promoter: core promoter for human elongation factor EF-1α
   3232..3340    +  intron         EF-1α intron A (fragment): intron upstream of the start codon of human EF-1α
   3966..4169    +  intron         EF-1α intron A: truncated intron upstream of the start codon of human EF-1α
   4202..4909    +  CDS            mNeonGreen: mNeonGreen is a basic (constitutively fluorescent) green/yellow fluorescent protein published in 2013, derived from Branchiostoma lanceolatum. It is reported to be a very rapidly-maturing monomer with moderate acid sensitivity.
   4928..5516    +  misc_feature   WPRE: woodchuck hepatitis virus posttranscriptional regulatory element
   5567..5586    +  misc_feature   cPPT/CTS (fragment): central polypurine tract and central termination sequence of HIV-1
   5588..5821    +  LTR            3' LTR (ΔU3): self-inactivating 3' long terminal repeat (LTR) from HIV-1
   5853..6077    +  polyA_signal   bGH poly(A) signal: bovine growth hormone polyadenylation signal
   6081..6100    +  promoter       SV40 promoter (fragment): SV40 enhancer and early promoter
   6121..6171    -  CDS            lacI (fragment): lac repressor; lacI; The lac repressor binds to the lac operator to inhibit transcription in E. coli. This inhibition can be relieved by adding lactose or isopropyl-β-D-thiogalactopyranoside (IPTG).
   6354..6942    -  rep_origin     ori: high-copy-number ColE1/pMB1/pBR322/pUC origin of replication
   7113..7973    -  CDS            AmpR: β-lactamase; bla; confers resistance to ampicillin, carbenicillin, and related antibiotics
   7974..8078    -  promoter       AmpR promoter: bla
>Addgene plasmid #211652 | pCF821-sgNT-1_U6-sgRNA-EF1a-mNeonGreen | addgene full sequence | sequence record 421526 | Addgene NGS Result
GTCGACGGATCGGGAGATCTCCCGATCCCCTATGGTGCACTCTCAGTACAATCTGCTCTGATGCCGCATA
GTTAAGCCAGTATCTGCTCCCTGCTTGTGTGTTGGAGGTCGCTGAGTAGTGCGCGAGCAAAATTTAAGCT
ACAACAAGGCAAGGCTTGACCGACAATTGCATGAAGAATCTGCTTAGGGTTAGGCGTTTTGCGCTGCTTC
GCGATGTACGGGCCAGATATTGACATTGATTATTGACTAGTTATTAATAGTAATCAATTACGGGGTCATT
AGTTCATAGCCCATATATGGAGTTCCGCGTTACATAACTTACGGTAAATGGCCCGCCTGGCTGACCGCCC
AACGACCCCCGCCCATTGACGTCAATAATGACGTATGTTCCCATAGTAACGCCAATAGGGACTTTCCATT
GACGTCAATGGGTGGAGTATTTACGGTAAACTGCCCACTTGGCAGTACATCAAGTGTATCATATGCCAAG
TACGCCCCCTATTGACGTCAATGACGGTAAATGGCCCGCCTGGCATTATGCCCAGTACATGACCTTATGG
GACTTTCCTACTTGGCAGTACATCTACGTATTAGTCATCGCTATTACCATGGTGATGCGGTTTTGGCAGT
ACATCAATGGGCGTGGATAGCGGTTTGACTCACGGGGATTTCCAAGTCTCCACCCCATTGACGTCAATGG
GAGTTTGTTTTGGCACCAAAATCAACGGGACTTTCCAAAATGTCGTAACAACTCCGCCCCATTGACGCAA
ATGGGCGGTAGGCGTGTACGGTGGGAGGTCTATATAAGCAGCGCGTTTTGCCTGTACTGGGTCTCTCTGG
TTAGACCAGATCTGAGCCTGGGAGCTCTCTGGCTAACTAGGGAACCCACTGCTTAAGCCTCAATAAAGCT
TGCCTTGAGTGCTTCAAGTAGTGTGTGCCCGTCTGTTGTGTGACTCTGGTAACTAGAGATCCCTCAGACC
CTTTTAGTCAGTGTGGAAAATCTCTAGCAGTGGCGCCCGAACAGGGACTTGAAAGCGAAAGGGAAACCAG
AGGAGCTCTCTCGACGCAGGACTCGGCTTGCTGAAGCGCGCACGGCAAGAGGCGAGGGGCGGCGACTGGT
GAGTACGCCAAAAATTTTGACTAGCGGAGGCTAGAAGGAGAGAGATGGGTGCGAGAGCGTCAGTATTAAG
CGGGGGAGAATTAGATCGCGATGGGAAAAAATTCGGTTAAGGCCAGGGGGAAAGAAAAAATATAAATTAA
AACATATAGTATGGGCAAGCAGGGAGCTAGAACGATTCGCAGTTAATCCTGGCCTGTTAGAAACATCAGA
AGGCTGTAGACAAATACTGGGACAGCTACAACCATCCCTTCAGACAGGATCAGAAGAACTTAGATCATTA
TATAATACAGTAGCAACCCTCTATTGTGTGCATCAAAGGATAGAGATAAAAGACACCAAGGAAGCTTTAG
ACAAGATAGAGGAAGAGCAAAACAAAAGTAAGACCACCGCACAGCAAGCGGCCGCTGATCTTCAGACCTG
GAGGAGGAGATATGAGGGACAATTGGAGAAGTGAATTATATAAATATAAAGTAGTAAAAATTGAACCATT
AGGAGTAGCACCCACCAAGGCAAAGAGAAGAGTGGTGCAGAGAGAAAAAAGAGCAGTGGGAATAGGAGCT
TTGTTCCTTGGGTTCTTGGGAGCAGCAGGAAGCACTATGGGCGCAGCGTCAATGACGCTGACGGTACAGG
CCAGACAATTATTGTCTGGTATAGTGCAGCAGCAGAACAATTTGCTGAGGGCTATTGAGGCGCAACAGCA
TCTGTTGCAACTCACAGTCTGGGGCATCAAGCAGCTCCAGGCAAGAATCCTGGCTGTGGAAAGATACCTA
AAGGATCAACAGCTCCTGGGGATTTGGGGTTGCTCTGGAAAACTCATTTGCACCACTGCTGTGCCTTGGA
ATGCTAGTTGGAGTAATAAATCTCTGGAACAGATTTGGAATCACACGACCTGGATGGAGTGGGACAGAGA
AATTAACAATTACACAAGCTTAATACACTCCTTAATTGAAGAATCGCAAAACCAGCAAGAAAAGAATGAA
CAAGAATTATTGGAATTAGATAAATGGGCAAGTTTGTGGAATTGGTTTAACATAACAAATTGGCTGTGGT
ATATAAAATTATTCATAATGATAGTAGGAGGCTTGGTAGGTTTAAGAATAGTTTTTGCTGTACTTTCTAT
AGTGAATAGAGTTAGGCAGGGATATTCACCATTATCGTTTCAGACCCACCTCCCAACCCCGAGGGGACCC
GACAGGCCCGAAGGAATAGAAGAAGAAGGTGGAGAGAGAGACAGAGACAGATCCATTCGATTAGTGAACG
GATCGGCACTGCGTGCGCCAATTCTGCAGACAAATGGCAGTATTCATCCACAATTTTAAAAGAAAAGGGG
GGATTGGGGGGTACAGTGCAGGGGAAAGAATAGTAGACATAATAGCAACAGACATACAAACTAAAGAATT
ACAAAAACAAATTACAAAAATTCAAAATTTTCGGGTTTATTACAGGGACAGCAGAGATCCAGTTTGGTTA
ATTAAGGTACCGAGGGCCTATTTCCCATGATTCCTTCATATTTGCATATACGATACAAGGCTGTTAGAGA
GATAATTAGAATTAATTTGACTGTAAACACAAAGATATTAGTACAAAATACGTGACGTAGAAAGTAATAA
TTTCTTGGGTAGTTTGCAGTTTTAAAATTATGTTTTAAAATGGACTATCATATGCTTACCGTAACTTGAA
AGTATTTCGATTTCTTGGCTTTATATATCTTGTGGAAAGGACGAAACACCGGGCCAAACGTGCCCTGACG
GGTTTAAGAGCTATGCTGGAAACAGCATAGCAAGTTTAAATAAGGCTAGTCCGTTATCAACTTGAAAAAG
TGGCACCGAGTCGGTGCTTTTTTTGAATTCGCTAGCTAGGTCTTGAAAGGAGTGGGAATTGGCTCCGGTG
CCCGTCAGTGGGCAGAGCGCACATCGCCCACAGTCCCCGAGAAGTTGGGGGGAGGGGTCGGCAATTGATC
CGGTGCCTAGAGAAGGTGGCGCGGGGTAAACTGGGAAAGTGATGTCGTGTACTGGCTCCGCCTTTTTCCC
GAGGGTGGGGGAGAACCGTATATAAGTGCAGTAGTCGCCGTGAACGTTCTTTTTCGCAACGGGTTTGCCG
CCAGAACACAGGTAAGTGCCGTGTGTGGTTCCCGCGGGCCTGGCCTCTTTACGGGTTATGGCCCTTGCGT
GCCTTGAATTACTTCCACTGGCTGCAGTACGTGATTCTTGATCCCGAGCTTCGGGTTGGAAGTGGGTGGG
AGAGTTCGAGGCCTTGCGCTTAAGGAGCCCCTTCGCCTCGTGCTTGAGTTGAGGCCTGGCCTGGGCGCTG
GGGCCGCCGCGTGCGAATCTGGTGGCACCTTCGCGCCTGTCTCGCTGCTTTCGATAAGTCTCTAGCCATT
TAAAATTTTTGATGACCTGCTGCGACGCTTTTTTTCTGGCAAGATAGTCTTGTAAATGCGGGCCAAGATC
TGCACACTGGTATTTCGGTTTTTGGGGCCGCGGGCGGCGACGGGGCCCGTGCGTCCCAGCGCACATGTTC
GGCGAGGCGGGGCCTGCGAGCGCGGCCACCGAGAATCGGACGGGGGTAGTCTCAAGCTGGCCGGCCTGCT
CTGGTGCCTGGCCTCGCGCCGCCGTGTATCGCCCCGCCCTGGGCGGCAAGGCTGGCCCGGTCGGCACCAG
TTGCGTGAGCGGAAAGATGGCCGCTTCCCGGCCCTGCTGCAGGGAGCTCAAAATGGAGGACGCGGCGCTC
GGGAGAGCGGGCGGGTGAGTCACCCACACAAAGGAAAAGGGCCTTTCCGTCCTCAGCCGTCGCTTCATGT
GACTCCACGGAGTACCGGGCGCCGTCCAGGCACCTCGATTAGTTCTCGAGCTTTTGGAGTACGTCGTCTT
TAGGTTGGGGGGAGGGGTTTTATGCGATGGAGTTTCCCCACACTGAGTGGGTGGAGACTGAAGTTAGGCC
AGCTTGGCACTTGATGTAATTCTCCTTGGAATTTGCCCTTTTTGAGTTTGGATCTTGGTTCATTCTCAAG
CCTCAGACAGTGGTTCAAAGTTTTTTTCTTCCATTTCAGGTGTCGTGAACCGGTTCTAGAGCGCTGCCAC
CATGGTCAGTAAGGGCGAAGAAGATAATATGGCTTCCTTGCCTGCCACACATGAACTCCACATATTCGGG
TCTATCAACGGCGTGGACTTCGACATGGTTGGGCAAGGAACCGGAAATCCCAACGATGGATACGAGGAGC
TGAACCTGAAGTCAACGAAAGGTGATCTTCAATTCTCCCCCTGGATTCTCGTCCCTCACATTGGCTATGG
TTTCCACCAGTACCTCCCGTACCCTGACGGGATGTCTCCATTCCAAGCCGCAATGGTAGATGGGTCAGGC
TACCAAGTTCACAGAACTATGCAGTTTGAAGATGGTGCATCTCTGACAGTAAATTACAGGTATACCTACG
AAGGTTCACACATCAAAGGAGAAGCTCAGGTGAAAGGTACGGGATTCCCAGCAGACGGCCCAGTAATGAC
CAATTCCCTCACGGCTGCCGACTGGTGCAGGAGTAAAAAGACATATCCAAATGACAAGACTATTATCTCT
ACTTTCAAATGGTCTTATACGACAGGCAACGGAAAGAGGTATCGGTCAACCGCGCGCACAACATATACGT
TTGCTAAGCCTATGGCTGCCAATTATCTGAAAAATCAGCCCATGTATGTATTTAGAAAAACCGAACTGAA
GCACTCCAAAACTGAATTGAACTTCAAAGAGTGGCAAAAGGCCTTCACCGATGTCATGGGCATGGATGAA
TTGTATAAGTGAACGCGTTAAGTCGACAATCAACCTCTGGATTACAAAATTTGTGAAAGATTGACTGGTA
TTCTTAACTATGTTGCTCCTTTTACGCTATGTGGATACGCTGCTTTAATGCCTTTGTATCATGCTATTGC
TTCCCGTATGGCTTTCATTTTCTCCTCCTTGTATAAATCCTGGTTGCTGTCTCTTTATGAGGAGTTGTGG
CCCGTTGTCAGGCAACGTGGCGTGGTGTGCACTGTGTTTGCTGACGCAACCCCCACTGGTTGGGGCATTG
CCACCACCTGTCAGCTCCTTTCCGGGACTTTCGCTTTCCCCCTCCCTATTGCCACGGCGGAACTCATCGC
CGCCTGCCTTGCCCGCTGCTGGACAGGGGCTCGGCTGTTGGGCACTGACAATTCCGTGGTGTTGTCGGGG
AAATCATCGTCCTTTCCTTGGCTGCTCGCCTGTGTTGCCACCTGGATTCTGCGCGGGACGTCCTTCTGCT
ACGTCCCTTCGGCCCTCAATCCAGCGGACCTTCCTTCCCGCGGCCTGCTGCCGGCTCTGCGGCCTCTTCC
GCGTCTTCGCCTTCGCCCTCAGACGAGTCGGATCTCCCTTTGGGCCGCCTCCCCGCGTCGACTTTAAGAC
CAATGACTTACAAGGCAGCTGTAGATCTTAGCCACTTTTTAAAAGAAAAGGGGGGACTGGAAGGGCTAAT
TCACTCCCAACGAAGACAAGATCTGCTTTTTGCTTGTACTGGGTCTCTCTGGTTAGACCAGATCTGAGCC
TGGGAGCTCTCTGGCTAACTAGGGAACCCACTGCTTAAGCCTCAATAAAGCTTGCCTTGAGTGCTTCAAG
TAGTGTGTGCCCGTCTGTTGTGTGACTCTGGTAACTAGAGATCCCTCAGACCCTTTTAGTCAGTGTGGAA
AATCTCTAGCAGGGCCCGTTTAAACCCGCTGATCAGCCTCGACTGTGCCTTCTAGTTGCCAGCCATCTGT
TGTTTGCCCCTCCCCCGTGCCTTCCTTGACCCTGGAAGGTGCCACTCCCACTGTCCTTTCCTAATAAAAT
GAGGAAATTGCATCGCATTGTCTGAGTAGGTGTCATTCTATTCTGGGGGGTGGGGTGGGGCAGGACAGCA
AGGGGGAGGATTGGGAAGACAATAGCAGGCATGCTGGGGATGCGGTGGGCTCTATGGCTTCTGAGGCGGA
AAGAACCAGCCATTAATGAAAAGAACCAGCCATTAATGAATCGGCCAACGCGCGGGGAGAGGCGGTTTGC
GTATTGGGCGCTCTTCCGCTTCCTCGCTCACTGACTCGCTGCGCTCGGTCGTTCGGCTGCGGCGAGCGGT
ATCAGCTCACTCAAAGGCGGTAATACGGTTATCCACAGAATCAGGGGATAACGCAGGAAAGAACATGTGA
GCAAAAGGCCAGCAAAAGGCCAGGAACCGTAAAAAGGCCGCGTTGCTGGCGTTTTTCCATAGGCTCCGCC
CCCCTGACGAGCATCACAAAAATCGACGCTCAAGTCAGAGGTGGCGAAACCCGACAGGACTATAAAGATA
CCAGGCGTTTCCCCCTGGAAGCTCCCTCGTGCGCTCTCCTGTTCCGACCCTGCCGCTTACCGGATACCTG
TCCGCCTTTCTCCCTTCGGGAAGCGTGGCGCTTTCTCATAGCTCACGCTGTAGGTATCTCAGTTCGGTGT
AGGTCGTTCGCTCCAAGCTGGGCTGTGTGCACGAACCCCCCGTTCAGCCCGACCGCTGCGCCTTATCCGG
TAACTATCGTCTTGAGTCCAACCCGGTAAGACACGACTTATCGCCACTGGCAGCAGCCACTGGTAACAGG
ATTAGCAGAGCGAGGTATGTAGGCGGTGCTACAGAGTTCTTGAAGTGGTGGCCTAACTACGGCTACACTA
GAAGAACAGTATTTGGTATCTGCGCTCTGCTGAAGCCAGTTACCTTCGGAAAAAGAGTTGGTAGCTCTTG
ATCCGGCAAACAAACCACCGCTGGTAGCGGTGGTTTTTTTGTTTGCAAGCAGCAGATTACGCGCAGAAAA
AAAGGATCTCAAGAAGATCCTTTGATCTTTTCTACGGGGTCTGACGCTCAGTGGAACGAAAACTCACGTT
AAGGGATTTTGGTCATGAGATTATCAAAAAGGATCTTCACCTAGATCCTTTTAAATTAAAAATGAAGTTT
TAAATCAATCTAAAGTATATATGAGTAAACTTGGTCTGACAGTTACCAATGCTTAATCAGTGAGGCACCT
ATCTCAGCGATCTGTCTATTTCGTTCATCCATAGTTGCCTGACTCCCCGTCGTGTAGATAACTACGATAC
GGGAGGGCTTACCATCTGGCCCCAGTGCTGCAATGATACCGCGAGACCCACGCTCACCGGCTCCAGATTT
ATCAGCAATAAACCAGCCAGCCGGAAGGGCCGAGCGCAGAAGTGGTCCTGCAACTTTATCCGCCTCCATC
CAGTCTATTAATTGTTGCCGGGAAGCTAGAGTAAGTAGTTCGCCAGTTAATAGTTTGCGCAACGTTGTTG
CCATTGCTACAGGCATCGTGGTGTCACGCTCGTCGTTTGGTATGGCTTCATTCAGCTCCGGTTCCCAACG
ATCAAGGCGAGTTACATGATCCCCCATGTTGTGCAAAAAAGCGGTTAGCTCCTTCGGTCCTCCGATCGTT
GTCAGAAGTAAGTTGGCCGCAGTGTTATCACTCATGGTTATGGCAGCACTGCATAATTCTCTTACTGTCA
TGCCATCCGTAAGATGCTTTTCTGTGACTGGTGAGTACTCAACCAAGTCATTCTGAGAATAGTGTATGCG
GCGACCGAGTTGCTCTTGCCCGGCGTCAATACGGGATAATACCGCGCCACATAGCAGAACTTTAAAAGTG
CTCATCATTGGAAAACGTTCTTCGGGGCGAAAACTCTCAAGGATCTTACCGCTGTTGAGATCCAGTTCGA
TGTAACCCACTCGTGCACCCAACTGATCTTCAGCATCTTTTACTTTCACCAGCGTTTCTGGGTGAGCAAA
AACAGGAAGGCAAAATGCCGCAAAAAAGGGAATAAGGGCGACACGGAAATGTTGAATACTCATACTCTTC
CTTTTTCAATATTATTGAAGCATTTATCAGGGTTATTGTCTCATGAGCGGATACATATTTGAATGTATTT
AGAAAAATAAACAAATAGGGGTTCCGCGCACATTTCCCCGAAAAGTGCCACCTGAC
